>Addgene plasmid #129203 | pGAN200 | addgene full sequence | sequence record 374770 | Addgene NGS Result
CAGGAAACAGCTATGACCATGATTACGCCACTAGTCCGAGGCCTCGAGATCCGATATCGCCGTGGCGGCC
GCAATTATCCTGGGCACGAGTGAAACAAAGCTAAAACCTTTATTTAGCATGGCCATTGAATGTAACAATT
ATATATATCGCAAGCACAAAAAATCAAGGAGAGAGAACTACCACTTTGTTCATGTGTACAATGTTCATTA
TCTCCATAAGCAAAAAAAAAAAAATAGAAAACATATGCTATAAGGTTGATATTCTCACGAGTAAGCGGCA
CTTGCTACTTATTGACATTGCAGATTTTTGGCTACAGAAATAGTATATTAGAGATTATAATTGCTAATCA
AATCAAAATATAAAATTAGTAAACCAAACCATTTATACCCTTCCTTAGTAGTTATGGATTGTTTTTTAAT
GATATTTCTGCAAACCAAAGAAAGATTGTTATCCAGATAGAATTTAGTTTTGATATTCATTTTTTTGTTG
AAGATTGAACGCCATATCTGGGCCTCATAATTCAAAAGACGGTGCCATTATCGGTAGCGTTTCGCATTGT
ACTGGATTTCAGAAATTTCACAGTTGATGAATCGAAAAGAATGGTCTCATTGCAACACGTAAGGTTAAGA
TGTCCCTTTTTACCATTATAGGCAATAAATGAATCATAAAACGACCGTATACTGGTGAAATAGTAGGGAG
AACGAGTACCTGTAGTAAAAAGTATAAATCATAGTTAATCGGGCAATGTCCCTCGATCAAGGAGTATTGT
GTCATGTTCGAGACAAACGCCAACATTTTTGTTTCTTTTGGACAAATGTTGTTTGCATTTATGATCCGTT
ATATTTTGATCTAATGTAGAGTTGCACGTAGTTCTTACTGGCAAAGAAATCGATGCATACCAAAAAAGAA
TAAAGGTGATATTTGATCTTTACCGTTTAGTTCCAACGTAAAATTGTGCCTTTGGACTTAAAATGGCGTC
GTACGCTGCACCGAGTGCAACCACACAAAAATCATACAACGAATGGTATATGCTTCATTTCTTTGTTTCG
CATTAGCTGCGCTATTTGACTCAAATTATTATTTTTTACTAAGACGACGCGTCACAGTGTTCGAGTCTGT
GTCATTTCTTTTGTAATTCTCTTAAACCACTTCATAAAGTTGTGAAGTTCATAGCAAAATTCTTCCGCAA
AAAGATGAATCTTAGTTCTCAGCCCACCAAAAGAGGTACATGCTAAGATCATACAGAAGTTATTGTCACT
TCTTACCTTGCTCTTAAATGTACATTACAACCGGGTATTATATCTTACATCATCGTATAATATGATCTTT
CTTTATGGAGAAAATTTTTTTTTCACTCGACCAAAGCTCCCATTGCTTCTGAAGAGTGTAGTGTATATTG
GTACATCTTCTCTTGAAAGACTCCATTGTACTGTAACAAAAAGCGGTTTCTTCATCGACTTGCTCGGAAT
AACATCTATATCTGCCCACTAGCAACAGCTAGCCCCATCACAAGTTTGTACAAAAAAGCAGGCTATGTCG
GATTCAAACCAAGGCAACAATCAGCAAAACTACCAGCAATACAGCCAGAACGGTAACCAACAACAAGGTA
ACAACAGATACCAAGGTTATCAAGCTTACAATGCTCAAGCCCAACCTGCAGGTGGGTACTACCAAAATTA
CCAAGGTTATTCTGGGTACCAACAAGGTGGCTATCAACAGTACAATCCCGACGCCGGTTACCAGCAACAG
TATAATCCTCAAGGAGGCTATCAACAGTACAATCCTCAAGGCGGTTATCAGCAGCAATTCAATCCACAAG
GTGGCCGTGGAAATTACAAAAACTTCAACTACAATAACAATTTGCAAGGATATCAAGCTGGTTTCCAACC
ACAGTCTCAAGGTATGTCTTTGAACGACTTTCAAAAGCAACAAAAGCAGGCCGCTCCCAAACCAAAGAAG
ACTTTGAAGCTTGTCTCCAGTTCCGGTATCAAGTTGGCCAATGCTACCAAGAAGGTTGGCACAAAACCTG
CCGAATCTGATAAGAAAGAGGAAGAGAAGTCTGCTGAAACCAAAGAACCAACTAAAGAGCCAACAAAGGT
CGAAGAACCAGTTAAAAAGGAGGAGAAACCAGTCCAGACTGAAGAAAAGACGGAGGAAAAATCGGAACTT
CCAAAGGTAGAAGACCTTAAAATCTCTGAATCAACACATAATACCAACAATGCCAATGTTACCAGTGCTG
ATGCCTTGATCAAGGAACAGGAAGAAGAAGTGGATGACGAAGTTGTTAACGATGACCCGGCTTTCTTGTA
CAAAGTGGTGATGGGCTGCAGGAATTCGATATCAAGCTTAATGGCTCCAAAGAAGAAGAGAAAGGTTGGT
ATTCATGGTGTTCCAGTTGATGGTGGTTTACAAGCTCCACCAACTGATGTTTCTTTGGGTGATGAATTGC
ATTTGGATGGTGAAGATGTTGCTATGGCTCATGCTGATGCTTTGGATGATTTTGATTTGGATATGTTGGG
TGACGGTGATTCTCCAGGTCCAGGTTTTACTCCACATGATTCTGCTCCATATGGTGCTTTAGATATGGCT
GACTTTGAATTCGAACAAATGTTCACCGATGCCTTGGGTATTGATGAATATGGTGGTGGTGCTAGACCAG
GTGAAAGACCATTTCAATGTAGAATCTGCATGAGAAACTTCTCCAGACAAGATAGATTGGATAGACATAC
CAGAACTCATACTGGTGAAAAGCCATTCCAATGCAGAATATGTATGAGAAATTTTTCCCAAAAAGAACAC
TTGGCCGGTCATTTGAGAACACACACAGGTGAAAAACCTTTTCAATGCAGAATATGCATGAGAAACTTTA
GTAGAAGAGACAACTTGAACAGACACTTGAAAACCCATTTGAGAGGTTCTGCCGGCGAATTGGCTTTGAA
ATTGGCTGGTTTGGATATCAATTCTGGTTCTGCTGCTAGATACCCATATGATGTTCCAGATTATGCTGGT
TACCCTTACGATGTTCCTGACTACGCAGGTTCTTATCCATACGATGTACCTGATTATGCCTCAAGATATC
CTTATGACGTCCCTGATTACGCCGGTTATCCATATGACGTACCAGACTACGCTGGTAGTTACCCATACGA
CGTCCCAGATTACGCTTCTTCATAATGAGGGCCCTCATGTAATTTCTTGCAAACATAAGTAAATGCAAAC
ACAATAATACCGATCATAAAGCATTTTCTTCTATATTAAAAAACAAGGTTTAATAAAGCTGTTATATATA
TATATATATATATAGACGTATAATTAGTTTAGTTCTTTTTGTACCATATACCATAAACAAGGTAAACTTC
ACCTCTCAATATATCTAGAATTTCATAAAAATATCTAGCAAGGTTTCAACTCCTTCAATCACGTTTTCAT
CACTCAACCCTATCTCGGTCTATTCTTTTGATTTATAAGGGATTTTGCCGATTTCGGCCTATTGGTTAAA
AAATGAGCTGATTTAACAAAAATTTAACGCGAATTTTAACAAAATATTAACGTTTACAATTTCCTGATGC
GGTATTTTCTTTAATTAAAGAGTGAGGACTCGAAAATATTAATAGAGTGAGGACTCGAAAATATTAATAG
AGTGAGGACTCGAAAATATTAATAGAGTGAGGACTCGAAAATATTAATATCGATAGAGTGAGGACTCGAA
AATATTAATAGAGTGAGGACTCGAAAATATTAATGAATTCAGAGTGAGGACTCGAAAATATTAATAGAGT
GAGGACTCGAAAATATTAATGGCCGGCCCAGATCCGCCAGGCGTGTATATATAGCGTGGATGGCCAGGCA
ACTTTAGTGCTGACACATACAGGCATATATATATGTGTGCGACGACACATGATCATATGGCATGCATGTG
CTCTGTATGTATATAAAACTCTTGTTTTCTTCTTTTCTCTAAATATTCTTTCCTTATACATTAGGACCTT
TGCAGCATAAATTACTATACTTCTATAGACACACAAACACAAATACACACACTGTTTAAACAAAAAATGG
GCGAGGAGGATAACATGGCCTCTCTCCCAGCGACACATGAGTTACACATCTTTGGCTCCATCAACGGTGT
GGACTTTGACATGGTGGGTCAGGGCACCGGCAATCCAAATGATGGTTATGAGGAGTTAAACCTGAAGTCC
ACCAAGGGTGACCTCCAGTTCTCCCCCTGGATTCTGGTCCCTCATATCGGGTATGGCTTCCATCAGTACC
TGCCCTACCCTGACGGGATGTCGCCTTTCCAGGCCGCCATGGTAGATGGCTCCGGATACCAAGTCCATCG
CACAATGCAGTTTGAAGATGGTGCCTCCCTTACTGTTAACTACCGCTACACCTACGAGGGAAGCCACATC
AAAGGAGAGGCCCAGGTGAAGGGGACTGGTTTCCCTGCTGACGGTCCTGTGATGACCAACTCGCTGACCG
CTGCGGACTGGTGCAGGTCGAAGAAGACTTACCCCAACGACAAAACCATCATCAGTACCTTTAAGTGGAG
TTACACCACTGGAAATGGCAAGCGCTACCGGAGCACTGCGCGGACCACCTACACCTTTGCCAAGCCAATG
GCGGCTAACTATCTGAAGAACCAGCCGATGTACGTGTTCCGTAAGACGGAGCTCAAGCACTCCAAGACCG
AGCTCAACTTCAAGGAGTGGCAAAAGGCCTTTACCGATGTGATGGGCATGGACGAGCTGTACAAGTAAGG
CGCGCCACTTCTAAATAAGCGAATTTCTTATGATTTATGATTTTTATTATTAAATAAGTTATAAAAAAAA
TAAGTGTATACAAATTTTAAAGTGACTCTTAGGTTTTAAAACGAAAATTCTTATTCTTGAGTAACTCTTT
CCTGTAGGTCAGGTTGCTTTCTCAGGTATAGTATGAGGTCGCTCTTATTGACCACACCTCTACCGGCAGA
TCCGCTAGGGATAACAGGGTAATATAGATCTGTTTAGCTTGCCTCGTCCCCGCCGGGTCACCCGGCCAGC
GACATGGAGGCCCAGAATACCCTCCTTGACAGTCTTGACGTGCGCAGCTCAGGGGCATGATGTGACTGTC
GCCCGTACATTTAGCCCATACATCCCCATGTATAATCATTTGCATCCATACATTTTGATGGCCGCACGGC
GCGAAGCAAAAATTACGGCTCCTCGCTGCAGACCTGCGAGCAGGGAAACGCTCCCCTCACAGACGCGTTG
AATTGTCCCCACGCCGCGCCCCTGTAGAGAAATATAAAAGGTTAGGATTTGCCACTGAGGTTCTTCTTTC
ATATACTTCCTTTTAAAATCTTGCTAGGATACAGTTCTCACATCACATCCGAACATCAATTGAAACAACC
ATGGGTACCACTCTTGACGACACGGCTTACCGGTACCGCACCAGTGTCCCGGGGGACGCCGAGGCCATCG
AGGCACTGGATGGGTCCTTCACCACCGACACCGTCTTCCGCGTCACCGCCACCGGGGACGGCTTCACCCT
GCGGGAGGTGCCGGTGGACCCGCCCCTGACCAAGGTGTTCCCCGACGACGAATCGGACGACGAATCGGAC
GACGGGGAGGACGGCGACCCGGACTCCCGGACGTTCGTCGCGTACGGGGACGACGGCGACCTGGCGGGCT
TCGTGGTCGTCTCGTACTCCGGCTGGAACCGCCGGCTGACCGTCGAGGACATCGAGGTCGCCCCGGAGCA
CCGGGGGCACGGGGTCGGGCGCGCGTTGATGGGGCTCGCGACGGAGTTCGCCCGCGAGCGGGGCGCCGGG
CACCTCTGGCTGGAGGTCACCAACGTCAACGCACCGGCGATCCACGCGTACCGGCGGATGGGGTTCACCC
TCTGCGGCCTGGACACCGCCCTGTACGACGGCACCGCCTCGGACGGCGAGCAGGCGCTCTACATGAGCAT
GCCCTGCCCCTAAAGATCTTCAGTACTGACAATAAAAAGATTCTTGTTTTCAAGAACTTGTCATTTGTAT
AGTTTTTTTATATTGTAGTTGTTCTATTTTAATCAAATGTTAGCGTGATTTATATTTTTTTTCGCCTCGA
CATCATCTGCCCAGATGCGAAGTTAAGTGCGCAGAAAGTAATATCATGCGTCAATCGTATGTGAATGCTG
GTCGCTATACTGCTGTCGATTCGATACTAACGCCGCCATCCAGTGTCGAAAACGAGCTCGAATTCCTGGG
GGAACAACTTCACAGAATGTTTTGTCATATTGTCGAAGTGGTCACAAAACAAGAGAAGTTCCGCCAATTA
TAAAAAGGGAACCCGTATATTTCAGCTTCACGGATGATTTCCAGGGTGAGAGTACTGTATATGGGCTTAC
GATAGAAGGCCATAAAAATTTCTTGCTTGGCAACAAAATAGAAGTGAAATCATGTCGAGGCTGCTGTGTG
GGAGAACAGCATAAAATATCACAAAAAAAGAATCTAAAACACTGTGTTGCTTGTCCCAGAAAGGGAATCA
AGTATTTTTATAAAGATTGGAGTGGTAAAAATCGAGTATGTGCTAGATGCTATGGAAGATACAAATTCAG
CGGTCATCACTGTATAAATTGCAAGTATGTACCAGAAGCACGTGAAGTGAAAAAGGCAAAAGACAAAGGC
GAAAAATTGGGCATTACGCCCGAAGGTTTGCCAGTTAAAGGACCAGAGTGTATAAAATGTGGCGGAATCT
TACAGTGCGGCCGCTCTAGAACTAGTGGATCGATCCCCAATTCGCCCTATAGTGAGTCGTATTACAATTC
ACTGGCCGTCGTTTTACAACGTCGTGACTGGGAAAACCCTGGCGTTACCCAACTTAATCGCCTTGCAGCA
CATCCCCCTTTCGCCAGCTGGCGTAATAGCGAAGAGGCCCGCACCGATCGCCCTTCCCAACAGTTGCGCA
GCCTGAATGGCGAATGGCGCCTGATGCGGTATTTTCTCCTTACGCATCTGTGCGGTATTTCACACCGCAT
A
[95 nt withheld, positions 7002-7096]
T
[46 nt withheld, positions 7098-7143]
C
[63 nt withheld, positions 7145-7207]
CCTTTGACGTTGGAGTCCACGTTCTTT
[37 nt withheld, positions 7235-7271]
ACTCTATCTCGGGCTATTCTTTTGATTTATAAGGGATTTTGCCGATTTCGGTCTATTGGTTAAAAAATGA
GCTGATTTAACAAAAATTTAACGCGAATTTTAACAAAATATTAACGTTTACAATTTTATGGTGCACTCTC
AGTACAATCTGCTCTGATGCCGCATAGTTAAGCCAGCCCCGACACCCGCCAACACCCGCTGACGCGCCCT
GACGGGCTTGTCTGCTCCCGGCATCCGCTTACAGACAAGCTGTGACCGTCTCCGGGAGCTGCATGTGTCA
GAGGTTTTCACCGTCATCACCGAAACGCGCGAGACGAAAGGGCCTCGTGATACGCCTATTTTTATAGGTT
AATGTCATGATAATAATGGTTTCTTAGACGTCAGGTGGCACTTTTCGGGGAAATGTGCGCGGAACCCCTA
TTTGTTTATTTTTCTAAATACATTCAAATATGTATCCGCTCATGAGACAATAACCCTGATAAATGCTTCA
ATAATATTGAAAAAGGAAGAGTATGAGTATTCAACATTTCCGTGTCGCCCTTATTCCCTTTTTTGCGGCA
TTTTGCCTTCCTGTTTTTGCTCACCCAGAAACGCTGGTGAAAGTAAAAGATGCTGAAGATCAGTTGGGTG
CACGAGTGGGTTACATCGAACTGGATCTCAACAGCGGTAAGATCCTTGAGAGTTTTCGCCCCGAAGAACG
TTTTCCAATGATGAGCACTTTTAAAGTTCTGCTATGTGGCGCGGTATTATCCCGTATTGACGCCGGGCAA
GAGCAACTCGGTCGCCGCATACACTATTCTCAGAATGACTTGGTTGAGTACTCACCAGTCACAGAAAAGC
ATCTTACGGATGGCATGACAGTAAGAGAATTATGCAGTGCTGCCATAACCATGAGTGATAACACTGCGGC
CAACTTACTTCTGACAACGATCGGAGGACCGAAGGAGCTAACCGCTTTTTTGCACAACATGGGGGATCAT
GTAACTCGCCTTGATCGTTGGGAACCGGAGCTGAATGAAGCCATACCAAACGACGAGCGTGACACCACGA
TGCCTGTAGCAATGGCAACAACGTTGCGCAAACTATTAACTGGCGAACTACTTACTCTAGCTTCCCGGCA
ACAATTAATAGACTGGATGGAGGCGGATAAAGTTGCAGGACCACTTCTGCGCTCGGCCCTTCCGGCTGGC
TGGTTTATTGCTGATAAATCTGGAGCCGGTGAGCGTGGGTCTCGCGGTATCATTGCAGCACTGGGGCCAG
ATGGTAAGCCCTCCCGTATCGTAGTTATCTACACGACGGGGAGTCAGGCAACTATGGATGAACGAAATAG
ACAGATCGCTGAGATAGGTGCCTCACTGATTAAGCATTGGTAACTGTCAGACCAAGTTTACTCATATATA
CTTTAGATTGATTTAAAACTTCATTTTTAATTTAAAAGGATCTAGGTGAAGATCCTTTTTGATAATCTCA
TGACCAAAATCCCTTAACGTGAGTTTTCGTTCCACTGAGCGTCAGACCCCGTAGAAAAGATCAAAGGATC
TTCTTGAGATCCTTTTTTTCTGCGCGTAATCTGCTGCTTGCAAACAAAAAAACCACCGCTACCAGCGGTG
GTTTGTTTGCCGGATCAAGAGCTACCAACTCTTTTTCCGAAGGTAACTGGCTTCAGCAGAGCGCAGATAC
CAAATACTGTTCTTCTAGTGTAGCCGTAGTTAGGCCACCACTTCAAGAACTCTGTAGCACCGCCTACATA
CCTCGCTCTGCTAATCCTGTTACCAGTGGCTGCTGCCAGTGGCGATAAGTCGTGTCTTACCGGGTTGGAC
TCAAGACGATAGTTACCGGATAAGGCGCAGCGGTCGGGCTGAACGGGGGGTTCGTGCACACAGCCCAGCT
TGGAGCGAACGACCTACACCGAACTGAGATACCTACAGCGTGAGCTATGAGAAAGCGCCACGCTTCCCGA
AGGGAGAAAGGCGGACAGGTATCCGGTAAGCGGCAGGGTCGGAACAGGAGAGCGCACGAGGGAGCTTCCA
GGGGGAAACGCCTGGTATCTTTATAGTCCTGTCGGGTTTCGCCACCTCTGACTTGAGCGTCGATTTTTGT
GATGCTCGTCAGGGGGGCGGAGCCTATGGAAAAACGCCAGCAACGCGGCCTTTTTACGGTTCCTGGCCTT
TTGCTGGCCTTTTGCTCACATGTTCTTTCCTGCGTTATCCCCTGATTCTGTGGATAACCGTATTACCGCC
TTTGAGTGAGCTGATACCGCTCGCCGCAGCCGAACGACCGAGCGCAGCGAGTCAGTGAGCGAGGAAGCGG
AAGAGCGCCCAATACGCAAACCGCCTCTCCCCGCGCGTTGGCCGATTCATTAATGCAGCTGGCACGACAG
GTTTCCCGACTGGAAAGCGGGCAGTGAGCGCAACGCAATTAATGTGAGTTAGCTCACTCATTAGGCACCC
CAGGCTTTACACTTTATGCTTCCGCGGCTCGTATGTTGTGTGGAATTGTGAGCGGATAACAATTTCACA
Features (pLannotate 1.2.2; 31 found; start..end, strand, type, name):
   1510..1534    +  protein_bind   attB1: mutant version of attB; recombination site for the Gateway® BP reaction BP Clonase™
   1535..2293    +  CDS            SUP35 (fragment): ERF3_YEAST - Also known as GST1, PNM2, SAL3, SUF12, SUP2. Experimental evidence at protein level: Swiss-Prot protein existence level 1. Involved in translation termination. Stimulates the activity of ERF1. Binds guanine nucleotides. Recruited by polyadenylate-binding protein PAB1 to poly(A)-tails of mRNAs. Interaction with PAB1 is also required for regulation of normal mRNA decay through translation termination-coupled poly(A) shortening. From Saccharomyces cerevisiae (strain ATCC 204508 / S288c) (Baker's yeast).
   2295..2319    -  protein_bind   attB2: mutant version of attB; recombination site for the Gateway® BP reaction BP Clonase™
   2323..2350    +  misc_feature   MCS (fragment): pBluescript multiple cloning site
   2414..2647    +  CDS            VP16_HHV11 (fragment): Experimental evidence at protein level: Swiss-Prot protein existence level 1. May play a role in the aggregation of tegument proteins around nucleocapsids during virus morphogenesis. From Human herpesvirus 1 (strain 17) (HHV-1) (Human herpes simplex virus 1).
   2981..3003    +  CDS            3xHA (fragment): three tandem HA epitope tags
   3011..3033    +  CDS            3xHA (fragment): three tandem HA epitope tags
   3140..3166    +  CDS            HA: HA (human influenza hemagglutinin) epitope tag
   3431..3562    +  rep_origin     M13 ori (fragment): M13 bacteriophage origin of replication; arrow indicates direction of (+) strand synthesis
   3563..3580    -  misc_feature   bom (fragment): basis of mobility region from pBR322
   4059..4758    +  CDS            mNeonGreen (fragment): bright monomeric yellow-green fluorescent protein derived from LanYFP (Shaner et al., 2013)
   4779..4966    +  terminator     ADH1 terminator: S. cerevisiae ADH1; transcription terminator for the S. cerevisiae alcohol dehydrogenase 1 (ADH1) gene
   5041..5376    +  promoter       TEF promoter: Ashbya gossypii TEF promoter
   5397..5961    +  CDS            NrsR (fragment): nourseothricin acetyltransferase; Streptomyces noursei nat1; confers resistance to nourseothricin
   5975..6172    +  terminator     TEF terminator: Ashbya gossypii TEF terminator
   6222..6725    +  CDS            HO (fragment): HO_YEAST - Experimental evidence at protein level: Swiss-Prot protein existence level 1. Initiation of mating type interconversion. This protein is a site-specific endonuclease that cleaves a site in the mat locus on chromosome III. The double-strand break is followed by a unidirectional gene conversion event that replaces the information at the mat locus by information copied from either of the two homologous loci (HMR and HML) that reside at the extremity of the chromosome III. Endonuclease expression takes place in late G1 just before cells enter S phase. From Saccharomyces cerevisiae (stra
   6727..6751    +  misc_feature   MCS (fragment): pBluescript multiple cloning site
   6766..6784    -  promoter       T7 promoter: promoter for bacteriophage T7 RNA polymerase
   6787..6944    +  CDS            lacZα (fragment): LacZα fragment of β-galactosidase; lacZ fragment
   6950..7001    -  misc_feature   bom (fragment): basis of mobility region from pBR322
   7020..7176    +  rep_origin     f1 ori (fragment) (sequence partly withheld): f1 bacteriophage origin of replication; arrow indicates direction of (+) strand synthesis
   7176..7397    +  rep_origin     M13 ori (fragment) (sequence partly withheld): M13 bacteriophage origin of replication; arrow indicates direction of (+) strand synthesis
   7398..7447    -  misc_feature   bom (fragment): basis of mobility region from pBR322
   7549..7584    -  CDS            rop (fragment): Rop protein, which maintains plasmids at low copy number; rop
   7679..7783    +  promoter       AmpR promoter: bla
   7784..8644    +  CDS            AmpR: β-lactamase; bla; confers resistance to ampicillin, carbenicillin, and related antibiotics
   8815..9403    +  rep_origin     ori: high-copy-number ColE1/pMB1/pBR322/pUC origin of replication
   9586..9678    +  CDS            lacI (fragment): lac repressor; lacI; The lac repressor binds to the lac operator to inhibit transcription in E. coli. This inhibition can be relieved by adding lactose or isopropyl-β-D-thiogalactopyranoside (IPTG).
   9691..9712    +  protein_bind   CAP binding site: CAP binding activates transcription in the presence of cAMP. E. coli catabolite activator protein
   9727..9745    +  promoter       lac UV5 promoter (fragment): E. coli lac promoter with an "up" mutation
   9767..9783    +  protein_bind   lac operator: The lac repressor binds to the lac operator to inhibit transcription in E. coli. This inhibition can be relieved by adding lactose or isopropyl-β-D-thiogalactopyranoside (IPTG). lac repressor encoded by lacI
