[The description below was written by a language model from this plasmid's Addgene catalogue record and pLannotate feature annotations shown in this document.]
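Description:
pGAN200 is a yeast integrating vector from the yTRAP (yeast transcriptional reporting of aggregating proteins) system, built to report on the aggregation state of Sup35 and thus on the [PSI+] prion. It was made by a Gateway LR reaction that moved the Sup35 NM region (the N-terminal and middle domains of S. cerevisiae SUP35) from an entry clone into the pGAN147 destination backbone. This leaves the insert flanked by attB1 and attB2 sites. In E. coli the plasmid is maintained through a high-copy ColE1/pUC-type origin and selected with ampicillin (AmpR). Fragments of f1/M13 origins, lacZα and lac regulatory elements are remnants of the pBluescript-type cloning backbone.

According to the record, Sup35NM is expressed from the SUP35 promoter. The feature table shows the NM coding region followed downstream by a fragment of the herpes simplex VP16 protein, a source of transcriptional activation domains, and by HA epitope tags, which suggests that NM is fused to a synthetic transcriptional activator. No DNA-binding domain is annotated. A separate mNeonGreen coding sequence with an ADH1 terminator appears to serve as the fluorescent reporter, but its promoter is not annotated either. The likely logic is that soluble fusion protein drives reporter expression, while sequestration into Sup35 aggregates lowers the signal, so fluorescence reflects prion state.

A nourseothricin acetyltransferase cassette under the Ashbya gossypii TEF promoter and terminator provides selection in yeast. An annotated fragment of HO fits the depositor's note that the construct is linearized with NotI and integrated at the HO locus. No yeast replication origin is annotated, consistent with use as a single integrated sensor.
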