Addgene plasmid #129203: pGAN200
Purpose: yTRAP sensor of [PSI+], detects aggregation of Sup35
Depositing lab: Ahmad Khalil. Depositing organization: Boston University Main Campus. Publication: A Genetic Tool to Track Protein Aggregates and Control Prion Inheritance. Newby GA, Kiriakov S, Hallacli E, Kayatekin C, Tsvetkov P, Mancuso CP, Bonner JM, Hesse WR, Chakrabortee S, Manogaran AL, Liebman SW, Lindquist S, Khalil AS. Cell. 2017 Nov 2;171(4):966-979.e18. doi: 10.1016/j.cell.2017.09.041. Epub 2017 Oct 19. PubMed 29056345.
Backbone
  Vector backbone: pGAN147
  Backbone manufacturer: Gregory Newby
  Backbone size w/o insert (bp): 8600
  Total vector size (bp): 9798
  Modifications to backbone: LR reaction with pENTR-NM
  Vector type: Yeast Expression, Synthetic Biology
  Selectable markers: Nourseothricin
Growth in bacteria
  Bacterial resistance: Ampicillin, 100 μg/mL
  Growth temperature: 37°C
  Growth strain: DH5alpha
  Copy number: High Copy
Gene/Insert
  Gene/Insert name: Sup35NM
  Species: S. cerevisiae (budding yeast)
  Insert size (bp): 1200
  Mutation: N terminal and middle domains
  Entrez Gene: SUP35 (a.k.a. YDR172W, GST1, PNM2, SAL3, SUF12, SUP2, SUP36)
  Promoter: SUP35
  Cloning method: Unknown
  Sequencing primers: 5′ Unknown; 3′ Unknown
Terms and licenses: Academic/Nonprofit Terms; Industry Terms: Not Available to Industry
Depositor comments: This is the basic yTRAP sensor to sense aggregation of Sup35 or [PSI+]. It should be linearized with NotI-HF enzyme prior to integration into the yeast genome. The sensor integrates into the HO locus, and can be selected for using nourseothricin.
How to cite: pGAN200 was a gift from Ahmad Khalil (Addgene plasmid # 129203 ; http://n2t.net/addgene:129203 ; RRID:Addgene_129203)
